Addgene plasmid #115641: AAVS1-TRE3G-NODALvar-matMYC
Purpose: For targeted integration and inducible expression of a human NODAL splice variant (with an N-terminal MYC tag on the mature peptide) using doxycycline
Depositing lab: Lynne Postovit. Depositing organization: University of Alberta. Publication: Genetically regulated human NODAL splice variants are differentially post-transcriptionally processed and functionally distinct. Findlay SD, Bilyk O, Lypka K, Waskiewicz AJ, Postovit L. (2018) bioRxiv 276170 10.1101/276170.
Backbone
  Vector backbone: AAVS1-TRE3G
  Vector type: Mammalian Expression
  Selectable markers: Puromycin
Growth in bacteria
  Bacterial resistance: Ampicillin, 100 μg/mL
  Growth temperature: 30°C
  Growth strain: NEB Stable
  Growth instructions: Can be grown at 37°C in TOP10 E. coli.
  Copy number: High Copy
Gene/Insert
  Gene/Insert name: NODAL splice variant
  Species: H. sapiens (human)
  Entrez Gene: NODAL (a.k.a. HTX5)
  Promoter: TRE3G
  Cloning method: Restriction Enzyme; 5′ cloning site SalI (unknown if destroyed); 3′ cloning site MluI (unknown if destroyed)
  Sequencing primers: 5′ TRE3G (GATCGCCTGGAGCAATTCCAC); 3′ SV40pA-R
Terms and licenses: Academic/Nonprofit Terms; Industry Terms: Not Available to Industry
Depositor comments: Use with TALENs #52341 and #52342. Please visit https://www.biorxiv.org/content/early/2018/03/04/276170 for bioRxiv preprint.
How to cite: AAVS1-TRE3G-NODALvar-matMYC was a gift from Lynne Postovit (Addgene plasmid # 115641 ; http://n2t.net/addgene:115641 ; RRID:Addgene_115641)
