[The description below was written by a language model from this plasmid's Addgene catalogue record and pLannotate feature annotations shown in this document.]
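Description:
AAVS1-TRE3G-NODALvar-matMYC is a mammalian expression and gene-targeting donor plasmid of about 12.2 kb, built on the AAVS1-TRE3G backbone. It is designed to place a doxycycline-inducible transgene into the human AAVS1 safe-harbour locus, which lies in intron 1 of PPP1R12C. It replicates in E. coli from a high-copy ColE1/pUC-type origin under ampicillin selection. The backbone outside the homology arms also carries fragments of NeoR/KanR, a Tn5 transposase, ccdB and lacZα, along with lac regulatory elements and T3/T7 promoters. These look like cloning remnants rather than functional parts.

The region between the left and right AAVS1 homology arms holds three units. A splice acceptor followed by a promoterless puromycin N-acetyltransferase gene and a bGH polyadenylation signal forms a gene-trap marker, so puromycin resistance depends on splicing from the endogenous PPP1R12C transcript and favours correctly targeted cells. A CAG-type promoter (CMV enhancer, chicken β-actin promoter and chimeric intron) constitutively drives the Tet-On 3G transactivator, which ends at a rabbit β-globin poly(A) signal. The TRE3G promoter drives a human NODAL splice variant, cloned between SalI and MluI and followed by the SV40 small t intron and SV40 poly(A) signal. According to the record, a MYC tag sits at the N-terminus of the mature peptide so that the processed ligand can be detected, although the tag is not annotated separately in the feature tables.

With doxycycline, Tet-On 3G binds TRE3G and switches on NODAL variant expression. The depositor notes that the plasmid is meant to be used with a pair of AAVS1-targeting TALENs to stimulate homology-directed integration. The two sequence records (assembled and NGS) differ by only a few bases and have essentially the same annotation.
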