Features (pLannotate 1.2.2; 37 found; start..end, strand, type, name):
     34..412     +  promoter       TRE3G promoter: 3rd-generation Tet-responsive promoter that can be activated by binding of Tet-On® 3G
    424..1356    +  CDS            NODAL (fragment): NODAL_HUMAN - Experimental evidence at protein level: Swiss-Prot protein existence level 1. Essential for mesoderm formation and axial patterning during embryonic development. From Homo sapiens (Human).
   1558..1632    +  CDS            small t antigen (fragment): SV40 (simian virus 40) small t antigen
   1634..1699    +  intron         small t intron: SV40 (simian virus 40) small t antigen intron
   1829..1849    +  CDS            SV40 NLS: nuclear localization signal of SV40 (simian virus 40) large T antigen
   2168..2251    +  CDS            large T antigen (fragment): large T antigen from SV40 (simian virus 40)
   2274..2395    +  polyA_signal   SV40 poly(A) signal: SV40 polyadenylation signal
   2409..2427    -  enhancer       CMV enhancer (fragment): human cytomegalovirus immediate early enhancer
   2433..2657    -  polyA_signal   bGH poly(A) signal: bovine growth hormone polyadenylation signal
   2695..3294    -  CDS            PuroR: puromycin N-acetyltransferase; pac from Streptomyces alboniger; confers resistance to puromycin
   3381..3406    -  misc_feature   SA: splice acceptor site
   3413..4216    -  misc_feature   HA-L: left homology arm from the adeno-associated virus integration site (AAVS1) within intron 1 of the human PPP1R12C gene
   4255..4273    -  promoter       T3 promoter: promoter for bacteriophage T3 RNA polymerase
   4316..4338    -  protein_bind   lac operator (fragment): The lac repressor binds to the lac operator to inhibit transcription in E. coli. This inhibition can be relieved by adding lactose or isopropyl-β-D-thiogalactopyranoside (IPTG). lac repressor encoded by lacI
   4342..4372    -  promoter       lac promoter: promoter for the E. coli lac operon
   4387..4408    -  protein_bind   CAP binding site: CAP binding activates transcription in the presence of cAMP. E. coli catabolite activator protein
   4421..4513    -  CDS            lacI (fragment): lac repressor; lacI; The lac repressor binds to the lac operator to inhibit transcription in E. coli. This inhibition can be relieved by adding lactose or isopropyl-β-D-thiogalactopyranoside (IPTG).
   4696..5284    -  rep_origin     ori: high-copy-number ColE1/pMB1/pBR322/pUC origin of replication
   5355..5407    +  promoter       AmpR promoter (fragment): bla
   5408..6268    +  CDS            AmpR: β-lactamase; bla; confers resistance to ampicillin, carbenicillin, and related antibiotics
   6361..6420    -  promoter       AmpR promoter (fragment): bla
   6447..6497    +  misc_feature   bom (fragment): basis of mobility region from pBR322
   6518..7316    -  CDS            NeoR/KanR (fragment): aminoglycoside phosphotransferase from Tn5; aph(3')-II (or nptII); confers resistance to neomycin, kanamycin, and G418 (Geneticin®)
   7348..7617    -  CDS            tnpA (fragment): TN5P_ECOLX - Also known as tnp. Experimental evidence at protein level: Swiss-Prot protein existence level 1. Mediates transposition of transposon Tn5 by a 'cut and paste' mechanism. First, the monomeric transposase binds the 19 bp inverted DNA repeats flanking the transposon. Then, dimerization of the DNA- bound transposase creates a synaptic DNA complex. After nicking of the first DNA strand, excision of the transposon proceeds through a series of intermediates. The transposase then mediates the insertion of the transposon at a new site by strand transfer. The activity of the wild- type tran
   7665..7968    -  CDS            ccdB (fragment): CcdB, a bacterial toxin that poisons DNA gyrase; ccdB; Plasmids containing the ccdB gene cannot be propagated in standard E. coli strains.
   7978..8125    -  CDS            lacZα (fragment): LacZα fragment of β-galactosidase; lacZ fragment
   8128..8146    +  promoter       T7 promoter: promoter for bacteriophage T7 RNA polymerase
   8181..9017    -  misc_feature   HA-R: right homology arm from the adeno-associated virus integration site (AAVS1) within intron 1 of the human PPP1R12C gene
   9039..9078    +  CDS            lacI (fragment): lac repressor; lacI; The lac repressor binds to the lac operator to inhibit transcription in E. coli. This inhibition can be relieved by adding lactose or isopropyl-β-D-thiogalactopyranoside (IPTG).
   9091..9112    +  protein_bind   CAP binding site: CAP binding activates transcription in the presence of cAMP. E. coli catabolite activator protein
   9127..9157    +  promoter       lac promoter: promoter for the E. coli lac operon
   9161..9183    +  protein_bind   lac operator (fragment): The lac repressor binds to the lac operator to inhibit transcription in E. coli. This inhibition can be relieved by adding lactose or isopropyl-β-D-thiogalactopyranoside (IPTG). lac repressor encoded by lacI
   9566..9621    -  polyA_signal   β-globin poly(A) signal: rabbit β-globin polyadenylation signal (Gil and Proudfoot, 1987)
   9692..9772    -  CDS            HBB (fragment): HBB_PONPY - Experimental evidence at transcript level: Swiss-Prot protein existence level 2. Involved in oxygen transport from the lung to the various peripheral tissues. From Pongo pygmaeus (Bornean orangutan).
   9777..10523   -  CDS            Tet-On® 3G: modified rtTA protein that binds tightly to promoters containing the tet operator in the presence of doxycycline
  10588..11604   -  intron         chimeric intron: chimera between introns from chicken β-actin and rabbit β-globin
  11882..12185   -  enhancer       CMV enhancer: human cytomegalovirus immediate early enhancer
>Addgene plasmid #115641 | AAVS1-TRE3G-NODALvar-matMYC | addgene full sequence | sequence record 232732 | Addgene NGS Result
TTAATAACTAGTTTTCGTCTTCAAGAATTCCTCGAGTTTACTCCCTATCAGTGATAGAGAACGTATGAAG
AGTTTACTCCCTATCAGTGATAGAGAACGTATGCAGACTTTACTCCCTATCAGTGATAGAGAACGTATAA
GGAGTTTACTCCCTATCAGTGATAGAGAACGTATGACCAGTTTACTCCCTATCAGTGATAGAGAACGTAT
CTACAGTTTACTCCCTATCAGTGATAGAGAACGTATATCCAGTTTACTCCCTATCAGTGATAGAGAACGT
ATAAGCTTTAGGCGTGTACGGTGGGCGCCTATAAAAGCAGAGCTCGTTTAGTGAACCGTCAGATCGCCTG
GAGCAATTCCACAACACTTTTGTCTTATACCAACTTTCCGTACCACTTCCTACCCTCGTAAAGTCGACCC
ACCATGCACGCCCACTGCCTGCCCTTCCTTCTGCACGCCTGGTGGGCCCTACTCCAGGCGGGTGCTGCGA
CGGTGGCCACTGCGCTCCTGCGTACGCGGGGGCAGCCCTCGTCGCCATCCCCTCTGGCGTACATGCTGAG
CCTCTACCGCGACCCGCTGCCGAGGGCAGACATCATCCGCAGCCTACAGGCAGAAGATGTGGCAGTGGAT
GGGCAGAACTGGACGTTTGCTTTTGACTTCTCCTTCCTGAGCCAACAAGAGGATCTGGCATGGGCTGAGC
TCCGGCTGCAGCTGTCCAGCCCTGTGGACCTCCCCACTGAGGGCTCACTTGCCATTGAGATTTTCCACCA
GCCAAAGCCCGACACAGAGCAGGCTTCAGACAGCTGCTTAGAGCGGTTTCAGATGGACCTATTCACTGTC
ACTTTGTCCCAGGTCACCTTTTCCTTGGGCAGCATGGTTTTGGAGGTGACCAGGCCTCTCTCCAAGTGGC
TGAAGCACCCTGGGGCCCTGGAGAAGCAGATGTCCAGGGTAGCTGGAGAGTGCTGGCCGCGGCCCCCCAC
ACCGCCTGCCACCAATGTGCTCCTTATGCTCTACTCCAACCTCTCGCAGGAGCAGAGGCAGCTGGGTGGG
TCCACCTTGCTGTGGGAAGCCGAGAGCTCCTGGCGGGCCCAGGAGGGACAGCTGTCCTGGGAGTGGGGCA
AGAGGCACCGGCGACATGAGCAGAAACTCATCTCAGAAGAGGATCTGCATCACTTGCCAGACAGAAGTCA
ACTGTGTCGGAAGGTCAAGTTCCAGGTGGACTTCAACCTGATCGGATGGGGCTCCTGGATCATCTACCCC
AAGCAGTACAACGCCTATCGCTGTGAGGGCGAGTGTCCTAATCCTGTTGGGGAGGAGTTTCATCCGACCA
ACCATGCATACATCCAGGTGGCCCTGCCCTGCTGTCCAAGGTCATATGGGACCAAAATGTTTTCATTTTA
CTCCATGAAGTCTGGAATGAGAATTTCTTGGACTTGCAATATATCCTCCATGCCAAGCCTCAGAGTCTGC
TGAACGCGTCATATGGCTAGCCTGCAGGGATCCAATGTAACTGTATTCAGCGATGACGAAATTCTTAGCT
ATTGTAATACTCTAGAGGATCTTTGTGAAGGAACCTTACTTCTGTGGTGTGACATAATTGGACAAACTAC
CTACAGAGATTTAAAGCTCTAAGGTAAATATAAAATTTTTAAGTGTATAATGTGTTAAACTACTGATTCT
AATTGTTTGTGTATTTTAGATTCCAACCTATGGAACTGATGAATGGGAGCAGTGGTGGAATGCCTTTAAT
GAGGAAAACCTGTTTTGCTCAGAAGAAATGCCATCTAGTGATGATGAGGCTACTGCTGACTCTCAACATT
CTACTCCTCCAAAAAAGAAGAGAAAGGTAGAAGACCCCAAGGACTTTCCTTCAGAATTGCTAAGTTTTTT
GAGTCATGCTGTGTTTAGTAATAGAACTCTTGCTTGCTTTGCTATTTACACCACAAAGGAAAAAGCTGCA
CTGCTATACAAGAAAATTATGGAAAAATATTCTGTAACCTTTATAAGTAGGCATAACAGTTATAATCATA
ACATACTGTTTTTTCTTACTCCACACAGGCATAGAGTGTCTGCTATTAATAACTATGCTCAAAAATTGTG
TACCTTTAGCTTTTTAATTTGTAAAGGGGTTAATAAGGAATATTTGATGTATAGTGCCTTGACTAGAGAT
CATAATCAGCCATACCACATTTGTAGAGGTTTTACTTGCTTTAAAAAACCTCCCACACCTCCCCCTGAAC
CTGAAACATAAAATGAATGCAATTGTTGTTGTTAACTTGTTTATTGCAGCTTATAATGGTTACAAATAAA
GCAATAGCATCACAAATTTCACAAATAAAGCATTTTTTTCACTGCATTCTAGTTGTGGTTTGTCCAAACT
CATCAATGTATCTTATCATGTCTGCGGCCTAGTCAATAATCAATGTCGAGACCCATAGAGCCCACCGCAT
CCCCAGCATGCCTGCTATTGTCTTCCCAATCCTCCCCCTTGCTGTCCTGCCCCACCCCACCCCCCAGAAT
AGAATGACACCTACTCAGACAATGCGATGCAATTTCCTCATTTTATTAGGAAAGGACAGTGGGAGTGGCA
CCTTCCAGGGTCAAGGAAGGCACGGGGGAGGGGCAAACAACAGATGGCTGGCAACTAGAAGGCACAGTCG
AGGCTGATCAGCGGGTTTAAACGGGCCCTCTAGATCAGGCACCGGGCTTGCGGGTCATGCACCAGGTGCG
CGGTCCTTCGGGCACCTCGACGTCGGCGGTGACGGTGAAGCCGAGCCGCTCGTAGAAGGGGAGGTTGCGG
GGCGCGGAGGTCTCCAGGAAGGCGGGCACCCCGGCGCGCTCGGCCGCCTCCACTCCGGGGAGCACGACGG
CGCTGCCCAGACCCTTGCCCTGGTGGTCGGGCGAGACGCCGACGGTGGCCAGGAACCACGCGGGCTCCTT
GGGCCGGTGCGGCGCCAGGAGGCCTTCCATCTGTTGCTGCGCGGCCAGCCGGGAACCGCTCAACTCGGCC
ATGCGCGGGCCGATCTCGGCGAACACCGCCCCCGCTTCGACGCTCTCCGGCGTGGTCCAGACCGCCACCG
CGGCGCCGTCGTCCGCGACCCACACCTTGCCGATGTCGAGCCCGACGCGCGTGAGGAAGAGTTCTTGCAG
CTCGGTGACCCGCTCGATGTGGCGGTCCGGATCGACGGTGTGGCGCGTGGCGGGGTAGTCGGCGAACGCG
GCGGCGAGGGTGCGTACGGCCCTGGGGACGTCGTCGCGGGTGGCGAGGCGCACCGTGGGCTTGTACTCGG
TCATCTCGAGCCTAGGGCCGGGATTCTCCTCCACGTCACCGCATGTTAGAAGACTTCCTCTGCCCTCTCC
GCTGCCAGATCTCTCGAGGCCCTGTGGGAGGAAGAGAAGAGGTCAGAAGCTTGCCCCACTGTGGGGTGGA
GGGGACAGATAAAAGTACCCAGAACCAGAGCCACATTAACCGGCCCTGGGAATATAAGGTGGTCCCAGCT
CGGGGACACAGGATCCCTGGAGGCAGCAAACATGCTGTCCTGAAGTGGACATAGGGGCCCGGGTTGGAGG
AAGAAGACTAGCTGAGCTCTCGGACCCCTGGAAGATGCCATGACAGGGGGCTGGAAGAGCTAGCACAGAC
TAGAGAGGTAAGGGGGGTAGGGGAGCTGCCCAAATGAAAGGAGTGAGAGGTGACCCGAATCCACAGGAGA
ACGGGGTGTCCAGGCAAAGAAAGCAAGAGGATGGAGAGGTGGCTAAAGCCAGGGAGACGGGGTACTTTGG
GGTTGTCCAGAAAAACGGTGATGATGCAGGCCTACAAGAAGGGGAGGCGGGACGCAAGGGAGACATCCGT
CGGAGAAGGCCATCCTAAGAAACGAGAGATGGCACAGGCCCCAGAAGGAGAAGGAAAAGGGAACCCAGCG
AGTGAAGACGGCATGGGGTTGGGTGAGGGAGGAGAGATGCCCGGAGAGGACCCAGACACGGGGAGGATCC
GCTCAGAGGACATCACGTGGTGCAGCGCCGAGAAGGAAGTGCTCCGGAAAGAGCATCCTTGGGCAGCAAC
ACAGCAGAGAGCAAGGGGAAGAGGGAGTGGAGGAAGACGGAACCTGAAGGAGGCGGCAGGGAAGGATCTG
GGCCAGCCGTAGAGGTGACCCAGGCCACAAGCTGCAGACAGAAAGCGGCACAGGCCCAGGGGAGAGAATG
CTGGTCAGAGAAAGCAAAGGGCGAATTCGTTTAAACCTGCAGGACTAGCTAGTCCCTTTAGTGAGGGTTA
ATTCTGAGCTTGGCGTAATCATGGTCATAGCTGTTTCCTGTGTGAAATTGTTATCCGCTCACAATTCCAC
ACAACATACGAGCCGGAAGCATAAAGTGTAAAGCCTGGGGTGCCTAATGAGTGAGCTAACTCACATTAAT
TGCGTTGCGCTCACTGCCCGCTTTCCAGTCGGGAAACCTGTCGTGCCAGCTGCATTAATGAATCGGCCAA
CGCGCGGGGAGAGGCGGTTTGCGTATTGGGCGCTCTTCCGCTTCCTCGCTCACTGACTCGCTGCGCTCGG
TCGTTCGGCTGCGGCGAGCGGTATCAGCTCACTCAAAGGCGGTAATACGGTTATCCACAGAATCAGGGGA
TAACGCAGGAAAGAACATGTGAGCAAAAGGCCAGCAAAAGGCCAGGAACCGTAAAAAGGCCGCGTTGCTG
GCGTTTTTCCATAGGCTCCGCCCCCCTGACGAGCATCACAAAAATCGACGCTCAAGTCAGAGGTGGCGAA
ACCCGACAGGACTATAAAGATACCAGGCGTTTCCCCCTGGAAGCTCCCTCGTGCGCTCTCCTGTTCCGAC
CCTGCCGCTTACCGGATACCTGTCCGCCTTTCTCCCTTCGGGAAGCGTGGCGCTTTCTCATAGCTCACGC
TGTAGGTATCTCAGTTCGGTGTAGGTCGTTCGCTCCAAGCTGGGCTGTGTGCACGAACCCCCCGTTCAGC
CCGACCGCTGCGCCTTATCCGGTAACTATCGTCTTGAGTCCAACCCGGTAAGACACGACTTATCGCCACT
GGCAGCAGCCACTGGTAACAGGATTAGCAGAGCGAGGTATGTAGGCGGTGCTACAGAGTTCTTGAAGTGG
TGGCCTAACTACGGCTACACTAGAAGAACAGTATTTGGTATCTGCGCTCTGCTGAAGCCAGTTACCTTCG
GAAAAAGAGTTGGTAGCTCTTGATCCGGCAAACAAACCACCGCTGGTAGCGGTGGTTTTTTTGTTTGCAA
GCAGCAGATTACGCGCAGAAAAAAAGGATCTCAAGAAGATCCTTTGATCTTTTCTACGGGGTCTGACGCT
CAGTGGAACGAAAACTCACGTTAAGGGATTTTGGTCATGAGACAATAACCCTGATAAATGCTTCAATAAT
ATTGAAAAAGGAAGAGTATGAGTATTCAACATTTCCGTGTCGCCCTTATTCCCTTTTTTGCGGCATTTTG
CCTTCCTGTTTTTGCTCACCCAGAAACGCTGGTGAAAGTAAAAGATGCTGAAGATCAGTTGGGTGCACGA
GTGGGTTACATCGAACTGGATCTCAACAGCGGTAAGATCCTTGAGAGTTTTCGCCCCGAAGAACGTTTTC
CAATGATGAGCACTTTTAAAGTTCTGCTATGTGGCGCGGTATTATCCCGTATTGACGCCGGGCAAGAGCA
ACTCGGTCGCCGCATACACTATTCTCAGAATGACTTGGTTGAGTATTCACCAGTCACAGAAAAGCATCTT
ACGGATGGCATGACAGTAAGAGAATTATGCAGTGCTGCCATAACCATGAGTGATAACACTGCGGCCAACT
TACTTCTGACAACGATCGGAGGACCGAAGGAGCTAACCGCTTTTTTGCACAACATGGGGGATCATGTAAC
TCGCCTTGATCGTTGGGAACCGGAGCTGAATGAAGCCATACCAAACGACGAGCGTGACACCACGATGCCT
GTAGCAATGGCAACAACGTTGCGCAAACTATTAACTGGCGAACTACTTACTCTAGCTTCCCGGCAACAAT
TAATAGACTGGATGGAGGCGGATAAAGTTGCAGGACCACTTCTGCGCTCGGCCCTTCCGGCTGGCTGGTT
TATTGCTGATAAATCTGGAGCCGGTGAGCGTGGGTCTCGCGGTATCATTGCAGCACTGGGGCCAGATGGT
AAGCCCTCCCGTATCGTAGTTATCTACACGACGGGGAGTCAGGCAACTATGGATGAACGAAATAGACAGA
TCGCTGAGATAGGTGCCTCACTGATTAAGCATTGGTAACTGTCAGACCAAGTTTACTCATATATACTTTA
GATTGATTTAAAACTTCATTTTTAATTTAAAAGGATCTAGGTGAAGATCCTTTTTGATAATCTCATGAGC
GGATACATATTTGAATGTATTTAGAAAAATAAACAAATAGGGGTTCCGCGCACATTTCCCCGAAAAGTGC
CACCTGATGCGGTGTGAAATACCGCACAGATGCGTAAGGAGAAAATACCGCATCAGGAAATTGTAAGCGT
TAATAATTCAGAAGAACTCGTCAAGAAGGCGATAGAAGGCGATGCGCTGCGAATCGGGAGCGGCGATACC
GTAAAGCACGAGGAAGCGGTCAGCCCATTCGCCGCCAAGCTCTTCAGCAATATCACGGGTAGCCAACGCT
ATGTCCTGATAGCGGTCCGCCACACCCAGCCGGCCACAGTCGATGAATCCAGAAAAGCGGCCATTTTCCA
CCATGATATTCGGCAAGCAGGCATCGCCATGCATGGGTCACGACGAGATCCTCGCCGTCGGGCATGCTCG
CCTTGAGCCTGGCGAACAGTTCGGCTGGCGCGAGCCCCTGATGCTCTTCGTCCAGATCATCCTGATCGAC
AAGACCGGCTTCCATCCGAGTACGTGCTCGCTCGATGCGATGTTTCGCTTGGTGGTCGAATGGGCAGGTA
GCCGGATCAAGCGTATGCAGCCGCCGCATTGCATCAGCCATGATGGATACTTTCTCGGCAGGAGCAAGGT
GAGATGACAGGAGATCCTGCCCCGGCACTTCGCCCAATAGCAGCCAGTCCCTTCCCGCTTCAGTGACAAC
GTCGAGCACAGCTGCGCAAGGAACGCCCGTCGTGGCCAGCCACGATAGCCGCGCTGCCTCGTCTTGCAGT
TCATTCAGGGCACCGGACAGGTCGGTCTTGACAAAAAGAACCGGGCGCCCCTGCGCTGACAGCCGGAACA
CGGCGGCATCAGAGCAGCCGATTGTCTGTTGTGCCCAGTCATAGCCGAATAGCCTCTCCACCCAAGCGGC
CGGAGAACCTGCGTGCAATCCATCTTGTTCAATCATGCGAAACGATCCTCATCCTGTCTCTTGATCAGAG
CTTGATCCCCTGCGCCATCAGATCCTTGGCGGCAAGAAAGCCATCCAGTTTACTTTGCAGGGCTTCCCAA
CCTTACCAGAGGGCGCCCCAGCTGGCAATTCCGGTTCGCTTGCTGTCCATAAAACCGCCCAGTCTAGCTA
TCGCCATGTAAGCCCACTGCAAGCTACCTGCTTTCTCTTTGCGCTTGCGTTTTCCCTTGTCCAGATAGCC
CAGTAGCTGACATTCATCCGGGGTCAGCACCGTTTCTGCGGACTGGCTTTCTACGTGAAAAGGATCTAGG
TGAAGATCCTTTTTGATAATCTCATGCCTGACATTTATATTCCCCAGAACATCAGGTTAATGGCGTTTTT
GATGTCATTTTCGCGGTGGCTGAGATCAGCCACTTCTTCCCCGATAACGGAGACCGGCACACTGGCCATA
TCGGTGGTCATCATGCGCCAGCTTTCATCCCCGATATGCACCACCGGGTAAAGTTCACGGGAGACTTTAT
CTGACAGCAGACGTGCACTGGCCAGGGGGATCACCATCCGTCGCCCCGGCGTGTCAATAATATCACTCTG
TACATCCACAAACAGACGATAACGGCTCTCTCTTTTATAGGTGTAAACCTTAAACTGCCGTACGTATAGG
CTGCGCAACTGTTGGGAAGGGCGATCGGTGCGGGCCTCTTCGCTATTACGCCAGCTGGCGAAAGGGGGAT
GTGCTGCAAGGCGATTAAGTTGGGTAACGCCAGGGTTTTCCCAGTCACGACGTTGTAAAACGACGGCCAG
TGAATTGTAATACGACTCACTATAGGGCGAATTGAATTTAGCGGCCGCGAATTCGCCCTTAGAGCAGAGC
CAGGAACCCCTGTAGGGAAGGGGCAGGAGAGCCAGGGGCATGAGATGGTGGACGAGGAAGGGGGACAGGG
AAGCCTGAGCGCCTCTCCTGGGCTTGCCAAGGACTCAAACCCAGAAGCCCAGAGCAGGGCCTTAGGGAAG
CGGGACCCTGCTCTGGGCGGAGGAATATGTCCCAGATAGCACTGGGGACTCTTTAAGGAAAGAAGGATGG
AGAAAGAGAAAGGGAGTAGAGGCGGCCACGACCTGGTGAACACCTAGGACGCACCATTCTCACAAAGGGA
GTTTTCCACACGGACACCCCCCTCCTCACCACAGCCCTGCCAGGACGGGGCTGGCTACTGGCCTTATCTC
ACAGGTAAAACTGACGCACGGAGGAACAATATAAATTGGGGACTAGAAAGGTGAAGAGCCAAAGTTAGAA
CTCAGGACCAACTTATTCTGATTTTGTTTTTCCAAACTGCTTCTCCTCTTGGGAAGTGTAAGGAAGCTGC
AGCACCAGGATCAGTGAAACGCACCAGACAGCCGCGTCAGAGCAGCTCAGGTTCTGGGAGAGGGTAGCGC
AGGGTGGCCACTGAGAACCGGGCAGGTCACGCATCCCCCCCTTCCCTCCCACCCCCTGCCAAGCTCTCCC
TCCCAGGATCCTCTCTGGCTCCATCGTAAGCAAACCTTAGAGGTTCTGGCAAGGAGAGAGATGGCTCCAG
GAAATGGGGGTGTGTCACCAGATAAGGAATCTGCCTAACAGGAGGTGGGGGTTAGACCCAATATCAGGAG
ACTAGGAAGGAGGAGGCCTAAGGATGGGGCTTTTCTGTCACCAATCCTGTCCCTAGTAAAGCTTAGTACT
GTCGATCCGCTGGCACGACAGGTTTCCCGACTGGAAAGCGGGCAGTGAGCGCAACGCAATTAATGTGAGT
TAGCTCACTCATTAGGCACCCCAGGCTTTACACTTTATGCTTCCGGCTCGTATGTTGTGTGGAATTGTGA
GCGGATAACAATTTCACACAGGAAACAGCTATGACCATGATTACGCCAAGCTTGGGCTGCAGGTCGAGGG
ATCTCCATAAGAGAAGAGGGACAGCTATGACTGGGAGTAGTCAGGAGAGGAGGAAAAATCTGGCTAGTAA
AACATGTAAGGAAAATTTTAGGGATGTTAAAGAAAAAAATAACACAAAACAAAATATAAAAAAAATCTAA
CCTCAAGTCAAGGCTTTTCTATGGAATAAGGAATGGACAGCAGGGGGCTGTTTCATATACTGATGACCTC
TTTATAGCCAACCTTTGTTCATGGCAGCCAGCATATGGGCATATGTTGCCAAACTCTAAACCAAATACTC
ATTCTGATGTTTTAAATGATTTGCCCTCCCATATGTCCTTCCGAGTGAGAGACACAAAAAATTCCAACAC
ACTATTGCAATGAAAATAAATTTCCTTTATTAGCCAGAAGTCAGATGCTCAAGGGGCTTCATGATGTCCC
CATAATTTTTGGCAGAGGGAAAAAGATCTCAGTGGTATTTGTGAGCCAGGGCATTGGCCACACCAGCCAC
CACCTTCTGATAGGCAGCCTGCACCTGAGGAGTGAATTCACGCGCCTTACCCGGGGAGCATGTCAAGGTC
AAAATCGTCAAGAGCGTCAGCAGGCAGCATATCAAGGTCAAAGTCGTCAAGGGCATCGGCTGGGAGCATG
TCTAAGTCAAAATCGTCAAGGGCGTCGGTCGGCCCGCCGCTTTCGCACTTTAGCTGTTTCTCCAGGCCAC
ATATGATTAGTTCCAGGCCGAAAAGGAAGGCAGGTTCGGCTCCCTGCCGGTCGAACAGCTCAATTGCTTG
TTTCAGAAGTGGGGGCATAGAATCGGTGGTAGGTGTCTCTCTTTCCTCTTTTGCTACTTGATGCTCCTGT
TCCTCCAATACGCAGCCCAGTGTAAAGTGGCCCACGGCGGACAGAGCGTACAGTGCGTTCTCCAGGGAGA
AGCCTTGCTGACACAGGAACGCGAGCTGATTTTCCAGGGTTTCGTACTGTTTCTCTGTTGGGCGGGTGCC
GAGATGCACTTTAGCCCCGTCGCGATGTGAGAGGAGAGCACAGCGGTATGACTTGGCGTTGTTCCGCAGA
AAGTCTTGCCATGACTCGCCTTCCAGGGGGCAGGAGTGGGTATGATGCCTGTCCAGCATCTCGATTGGCA
GGGCATCGAGCAGGGCCCGCTTGTTCTTCACGTGCCAGTACAGGGTAGGCTGCTCAACTCCCAGCTTTTG
AGCGAGTTTCCTTGTCGTCAGGCCTTCGATACCGACTCCATTGAGTAATTCCAGAGCAGAGTTTATGACT
TTGCTCTTGTCCAGTCTAGACATGGTGCTCGACGAATTCTTTGCCAAAATGATGAGACAGCACAATAACC
AGCACGTTGCCCAGGAGCTGTAGGAAAAAGAAGAAGGCATGAACATGGTTAGCAGAGGCTCTAGAGCCGC
CGGTCACACGCCAGAAGCCGAACCCCGCCCTGCCCCGTCCCCCCCGAAGGCAGCCGTCCCCCCGCGGACA
GCCCCGAGGCTGGAGAGGGAGAAGGGGACGGCGGCGCGGCGACGCACGAAGGCCCTCCCCGCCCATTTCC
TTCCTGCCGGCGCCGCACCGCTTCGCCCCGCGCCCGCTAGAGGGGGTGCGGCGGCGCCTCCCAGATTTCG
GCTCCGCACAGATTTGGGACAAAGGAAGTCCCTGCGCCCTCTCGCACGATTACCATAAAAGGCAATGGCT
GCGGCTCGCCGCGCCTCGACAGCCGCCGGCGCTCCGGGGGCCGCCGCGCCCCTCCCCCGAGCCCYCCCCG
GCCCGAGGCGGCCCCGCCCCGCCCGGCACCCCCACCTGCCGCCACCCCCCGCCCGGCACGGCGAGCCCCG
CGCCACGCCCCGTACGGAGCCCCGCACCCGAAGCCGGGCCGTGCTCAGCAACTCGGGGAGGGGGGTGCAG
GGGGGGTTGCAGCCCGACCGACGCGCCCACACCCCCTGCTCACCCCCCCACGCACACACCCCGCACGCAG
CCTTTGTTCCCCTCGCAGCCCCCCCCGCACCGCGGGGCACCGCCCCCGGCCGCGCTCCCCTCGCGCACAC
TGCGGAGCGCACAAAGCCCCGCGCCGCGCCCGCAGCGCTCACAGCCGCCGGGCAGCGCGGAGCCGCACGC
GGCGCTCCCCACGCACACACACACGCACGCACCCCCCGAGCCGCTCCCCCCGCACAAAGGGCCCTCCCGG
AGCCCCTCAAGGCTTTCACGCAGCCACAGAAAAGAAACAAGCCGTCATTAAACCAAGCGCTAATTACAGC
CCGGAGGAGAAGGGCCGTCCCGCCCGCTCACCTGTGGGAGTAACGCGGTCAGTCAGAGCCGGGGCGGGCG
GCGCGAGGCGGCGGCGGAGCGGGGCACGGGGCGAAGGCAGCGCGCAGCGACTCCCGCCCGCCGCGCGCTT
CGCTTTTTATAGGGCCGCCGCCGCCGCCGCCTCGCCATAAAAGGAAACTTTCGGAGCGCGCCGCTCTGAT
TGGCTGCCGCCGCACCTCYCCSCCYCSCCCCSCCCCSCCCCYCSCCCCSCCCCSCCCCSCCYGGCGCGCG
CCCCCCCCCCCCCCGCCCCCATCGCTGCACAAAATAATTAAAAAATAAATAAATACAAAATTGGGGGTGG
GGAGGGGGGGGAGATGGGGAGAGTGAAGCAGAACGTGGGGCTCACCTCGACCATGGTAATAGCGATGACT
AATACGTAGATGTACTGCCAAGTAGGAAAGTCCCATAAGGTCATGTACTGGGCATAATGCCAGGCGGGCC
ATTTACCGTCATTGACGTCAATAGGGGGCGTACTTGGCATATGATACACTTGATGTACTGCCAAGTGGGC
AGTTTACCGTAAATACTCCACCCATTGACGTCAATGGAAAGTCCCTATTGGCGTTACTATGGGAACATAC
GTCATTATTGACGTCAATGGGCGGGGGTCGTTGGGCGGTCAGCCAGGCGGGCCATTTACCGTAAGTTATG
TAACGCGGAACTCCATATATGGGCTATGAACTAATGACCCCGTAATTGATTACTA
