Features (pLannotate 1.2.2; 38 found; start..end, strand, type, name):
     34..412     +  promoter       TRE3G promoter: 3rd-generation Tet-responsive promoter that can be activated by binding of Tet-On® 3G
    424..1356    +  CDS            NODAL (fragment): NODAL_HUMAN - Experimental evidence at protein level: Swiss-Prot protein existence level 1. Essential for mesoderm formation and axial patterning during embryonic development. From Homo sapiens (Human).
   1558..1632    +  CDS            small t antigen (fragment): SV40 (simian virus 40) small t antigen
   1634..1699    +  intron         small t intron: SV40 (simian virus 40) small t antigen intron
   1829..1849    +  CDS            SV40 NLS: nuclear localization signal of SV40 (simian virus 40) large T antigen
   2168..2251    +  CDS            large T antigen (fragment): large T antigen from SV40 (simian virus 40)
   2274..2395    +  polyA_signal   SV40 poly(A) signal: SV40 polyadenylation signal
   2409..2427    -  enhancer       CMV enhancer (fragment): human cytomegalovirus immediate early enhancer
   2433..2657    -  polyA_signal   bGH poly(A) signal: bovine growth hormone polyadenylation signal
   2695..3294    -  CDS            PuroR: puromycin N-acetyltransferase; pac from Streptomyces alboniger; confers resistance to puromycin
   3381..3406    -  misc_feature   SA: splice acceptor site
   3413..4216    -  misc_feature   HA-L: left homology arm from the adeno-associated virus integration site (AAVS1) within intron 1 of the human PPP1R12C gene
   4255..4273    -  promoter       T3 promoter: promoter for bacteriophage T3 RNA polymerase
   4316..4338    -  protein_bind   lac operator (fragment): The lac repressor binds to the lac operator to inhibit transcription in E. coli. This inhibition can be relieved by adding lactose or isopropyl-β-D-thiogalactopyranoside (IPTG). lac repressor encoded by lacI
   4342..4372    -  promoter       lac promoter: promoter for the E. coli lac operon
   4387..4408    -  protein_bind   CAP binding site: CAP binding activates transcription in the presence of cAMP. E. coli catabolite activator protein
   4421..4513    -  CDS            lacI (fragment): lac repressor; lacI; The lac repressor binds to the lac operator to inhibit transcription in E. coli. This inhibition can be relieved by adding lactose or isopropyl-β-D-thiogalactopyranoside (IPTG).
   4696..5284    -  rep_origin     ori: high-copy-number ColE1/pMB1/pBR322/pUC origin of replication
   5355..5407    +  promoter       AmpR promoter (fragment): bla
   5408..6268    +  CDS            AmpR: β-lactamase; bla; confers resistance to ampicillin, carbenicillin, and related antibiotics
   6361..6420    -  promoter       AmpR promoter (fragment): bla
   6447..6497    +  misc_feature   bom (fragment): basis of mobility region from pBR322
   6518..7316    -  CDS            NeoR/KanR (fragment): aminoglycoside phosphotransferase from Tn5; aph(3')-II (or nptII); confers resistance to neomycin, kanamycin, and G418 (Geneticin®)
   7348..7617    -  CDS            tnpA (fragment): TN5P_ECOLX - Also known as tnp. Experimental evidence at protein level: Swiss-Prot protein existence level 1. Mediates transposition of transposon Tn5 by a 'cut and paste' mechanism. First, the monomeric transposase binds the 19 bp inverted DNA repeats flanking the transposon. Then, dimerization of the DNA- bound transposase creates a synaptic DNA complex. After nicking of the first DNA strand, excision of the transposon proceeds through a series of intermediates. The transposase then mediates the insertion of the transposon at a new site by strand transfer. The activity of the wild- type tran
   7665..7968    -  CDS            ccdB (fragment): CcdB, a bacterial toxin that poisons DNA gyrase; ccdB; Plasmids containing the ccdB gene cannot be propagated in standard E. coli strains.
   7978..8125    -  CDS            lacZα (fragment): LacZα fragment of β-galactosidase; lacZ fragment
   8128..8146    +  promoter       T7 promoter: promoter for bacteriophage T7 RNA polymerase
   8181..9017    -  misc_feature   HA-R: right homology arm from the adeno-associated virus integration site (AAVS1) within intron 1 of the human PPP1R12C gene
   9039..9078    +  CDS            lacI (fragment): lac repressor; lacI; The lac repressor binds to the lac operator to inhibit transcription in E. coli. This inhibition can be relieved by adding lactose or isopropyl-β-D-thiogalactopyranoside (IPTG).
   9091..9112    +  protein_bind   CAP binding site: CAP binding activates transcription in the presence of cAMP. E. coli catabolite activator protein
   9127..9157    +  promoter       lac promoter: promoter for the E. coli lac operon
   9161..9183    +  protein_bind   lac operator (fragment): The lac repressor binds to the lac operator to inhibit transcription in E. coli. This inhibition can be relieved by adding lactose or isopropyl-β-D-thiogalactopyranoside (IPTG). lac repressor encoded by lacI
   9566..9621    -  polyA_signal   β-globin poly(A) signal: rabbit β-globin polyadenylation signal (Gil and Proudfoot, 1987)
   9692..9772    -  CDS            HBB (fragment): HBB_PONPY - Experimental evidence at transcript level: Swiss-Prot protein existence level 2. Involved in oxygen transport from the lung to the various peripheral tissues. From Pongo pygmaeus (Bornean orangutan).
   9777..10523   -  CDS            Tet-On® 3G: modified rtTA protein that binds tightly to promoters containing the tet operator in the presence of doxycycline
  10588..11596   -  intron         chimeric intron: chimera between introns from chicken β-actin and rabbit β-globin
  11597..11872   -  promoter       chicken β-actin promoter: No description available
  11875..12      -  enhancer       CMV enhancer (across the origin): human cytomegalovirus immediate early enhancer
>Addgene plasmid #115641 | AAVS1-TRE3G-NODALvar-matMYC | addgene full sequence | sequence record 232862 | Addgene Assembled Sequence
TTAATAACTAGTTTTCGTCTTCAAGAATTCCTCGAGTTTACTCCCTATCAGTGATAGAGAACGTATGAAG
AGTTTACTCCCTATCAGTGATAGAGAACGTATGCAGACTTTACTCCCTATCAGTGATAGAGAACGTATAA
GGAGTTTACTCCCTATCAGTGATAGAGAACGTATGACCAGTTTACTCCCTATCAGTGATAGAGAACGTAT
CTACAGTTTACTCCCTATCAGTGATAGAGAACGTATATCCAGTTTACTCCCTATCAGTGATAGAGAACGT
ATAAGCTTTAGGCGTGTACGGTGGGCGCCTATAAAAGCAGAGCTCGTTTAGTGAACCGTCAGATCGCCTG
GAGCAATTCCACAACACTTTTGTCTTATACCAACTTTCCGTACCACTTCCTACCCTCGTAAAGTCGACCC
ACCATGCACGCCCACTGCCTGCCCTTCCTTCTGCACGCCTGGTGGGCCCTACTCCAGGCGGGTGCTGCGA
CGGTGGCCACTGCGCTCCTGCGTACGCGGGGGCAGCCCTCGTCGCCATCCCCTCTGGCGTACATGCTGAG
CCTCTACCGCGACCCGCTGCCGAGGGCAGACATCATCCGCAGCCTACAGGCAGAAGATGTGGCAGTGGAT
GGGCAGAACTGGACGTTTGCTTTTGACTTCTCCTTCCTGAGCCAACAAGAGGATCTGGCATGGGCTGAGC
TCCGGCTGCAGCTGTCCAGCCCTGTGGACCTCCCCACTGAGGGCTCACTTGCCATTGAGATTTTCCACCA
GCCAAAGCCCGACACAGAGCAGGCTTCAGACAGCTGCTTAGAGCGGTTTCAGATGGACCTATTCACTGTC
ACTTTGTCCCAGGTCACCTTTTCCTTGGGCAGCATGGTTTTGGAGGTGACCAGGCCTCTCTCCAAGTGGC
TGAAGCACCCTGGGGCCCTGGAGAAGCAGATGTCCAGGGTAGCTGGAGAGTGCTGGCCGCGGCCCCCCAC
ACCGCCTGCCACCAATGTGCTCCTTATGCTCTACTCCAACCTCTCGCAGGAGCAGAGGCAGCTGGGTGGG
TCCACCTTGCTGTGGGAAGCCGAGAGCTCCTGGCGGGCCCAGGAGGGACAGCTGTCCTGGGAGTGGGGCA
AGAGGCACCGGCGACATGAGCAGAAACTCATCTCAGAAGAGGATCTGCATCACTTGCCAGACAGAAGTCA
ACTGTGTCGGAAGGTCAAGTTCCAGGTGGACTTCAACCTGATCGGATGGGGCTCCTGGATCATCTACCCC
AAGCAGTACAACGCCTATCGCTGTGAGGGCGAGTGTCCTAATCCTGTTGGGGAGGAGTTTCATCCGACCA
ACCATGCATACATCCAGGTGGCCCTGCCCTGCTGTCCAAGGTCATATGGGACCAAAATGTTTTCATTTTA
CTCCATGAAGTCTGGAATGAGAATTTCTTGGACTTGCAATATATCCTCCATGCCAAGCCTCAGAGTCTGC
TGAACGCGTCATATGGCTAGCCTGCAGGGATCCAATGTAACTGTATTCAGCGATGACGAAATTCTTAGCT
ATTGTAATACTCTAGAGGATCTTTGTGAAGGAACCTTACTTCTGTGGTGTGACATAATTGGACAAACTAC
CTACAGAGATTTAAAGCTCTAAGGTAAATATAAAATTTTTAAGTGTATAATGTGTTAAACTACTGATTCT
AATTGTTTGTGTATTTTAGATTCCAACCTATGGAACTGATGAATGGGAGCAGTGGTGGAATGCCTTTAAT
GAGGAAAACCTGTTTTGCTCAGAAGAAATGCCATCTAGTGATGATGAGGCTACTGCTGACTCTCAACATT
CTACTCCTCCAAAAAAGAAGAGAAAGGTAGAAGACCCCAAGGACTTTCCTTCAGAATTGCTAAGTTTTTT
GAGTCATGCTGTGTTTAGTAATAGAACTCTTGCTTGCTTTGCTATTTACACCACAAAGGAAAAAGCTGCA
CTGCTATACAAGAAAATTATGGAAAAATATTCTGTAACCTTTATAAGTAGGCATAACAGTTATAATCATA
ACATACTGTTTTTTCTTACTCCACACAGGCATAGAGTGTCTGCTATTAATAACTATGCTCAAAAATTGTG
TACCTTTAGCTTTTTAATTTGTAAAGGGGTTAATAAGGAATATTTGATGTATAGTGCCTTGACTAGAGAT
CATAATCAGCCATACCACATTTGTAGAGGTTTTACTTGCTTTAAAAAACCTCCCACACCTCCCCCTGAAC
CTGAAACATAAAATGAATGCAATTGTTGTTGTTAACTTGTTTATTGCAGCTTATAATGGTTACAAATAAA
GCAATAGCATCACAAATTTCACAAATAAAGCATTTTTTTCACTGCATTCTAGTTGTGGTTTGTCCAAACT
CATCAATGTATCTTATCATGTCTGCGGCCTAGTCAATAATCAATGTCGAGACCCATAGAGCCCACCGCAT
CCCCAGCATGCCTGCTATTGTCTTCCCAATCCTCCCCCTTGCTGTCCTGCCCCACCCCACCCCCCAGAAT
AGAATGACACCTACTCAGACAATGCGATGCAATTTCCTCATTTTATTAGGAAAGGACAGTGGGAGTGGCA
CCTTCCAGGGTCAAGGAAGGCACGGGGGAGGGGCAAACAACAGATGGCTGGCAACTAGAAGGCACAGTCG
AGGCTGATCAGCGGGTTTAAACGGGCCCTCTAGATCAGGCACCGGGCTTGCGGGTCATGCACCAGGTGCG
CGGTCCTTCGGGCACCTCGACGTCGGCGGTGACGGTGAAGCCGAGCCGCTCGTAGAAGGGGAGGTTGCGG
GGCGCGGAGGTCTCCAGGAAGGCGGGCACCCCGGCGCGCTCGGCCGCCTCCACTCCGGGGAGCACGACGG
CGCTGCCCAGACCCTTGCCCTGGTGGTCGGGCGAGACGCCGACGGTGGCCAGGAACCACGCGGGCTCCTT
GGGCCGGTGCGGCGCCAGGAGGCCTTCCATCTGTTGCTGCGCGGCCAGCCGGGAACCGCTCAACTCGGCC
ATGCGCGGGCCGATCTCGGCGAACACCGCCCCCGCTTCGACGCTCTCCGGCGTGGTCCAGACCGCCACCG
CGGCGCCGTCGTCCGCGACCCACACCTTGCCGATGTCGAGCCCGACGCGCGTGAGGAAGAGTTCTTGCAG
CTCGGTGACCCGCTCGATGTGGCGGTCCGGATCGACGGTGTGGCGCGTGGCGGGGTAGTCGGCGAACGCG
GCGGCGAGGGTGCGTACGGCCCTGGGGACGTCGTCGCGGGTGGCGAGGCGCACCGTGGGCTTGTACTCGG
TCATCTCGAGCCTAGGGCCGGGATTCTCCTCCACGTCACCGCATGTTAGAAGACTTCCTCTGCCCTCTCC
GCTGCCAGATCTCTCGAGGCCCTGTGGGAGGAAGAGAAGAGGTCAGAAGCTTGCCCCACTGTGGGGTGGA
GGGGACAGATAAAAGTACCCAGAACCAGAGCCACATTAACCGGCCCTGGGAATATAAGGTGGTCCCAGCT
CGGGGACACAGGATCCCTGGAGGCAGCAAACATGCTGTCCTGAAGTGGACATAGGGGCCCGGGTTGGAGG
AAGAAGACTAGCTGAGCTCTCGGACCCCTGGAAGATGCCATGACAGGGGGCTGGAAGAGCTAGCACAGAC
TAGAGAGGTAAGGGGGGTAGGGGAGCTGCCCAAATGAAAGGAGTGAGAGGTGACCCGAATCCACAGGAGA
ACGGGGTGTCCAGGCAAAGAAAGCAAGAGGATGGAGAGGTGGCTAAAGCCAGGGAGACGGGGTACTTTGG
GGTTGTCCAGAAAAACGGTGATGATGCAGGCCTACAAGAAGGGGAGGCGGGACGCAAGGGAGACATCCGT
CGGAGAAGGCCATCCTAAGAAACGAGAGATGGCACAGGCCCCAGAAGGAGAAGGAAAAGGGAACCCAGCG
AGTGAAGACGGCATGGGGTTGGGTGAGGGAGGAGAGATGCCCGGAGAGGACCCAGACACGGGGAGGATCC
GCTCAGAGGACATCACGTGGTGCAGCGCCGAGAAGGAAGTGCTCCGGAAAGAGCATCCTTGGGCAGCAAC
ACAGCAGAGAGCAAGGGGAAGAGGGAGTGGAGGAAGACGGAACCTGAAGGAGGCGGCAGGGAAGGATCTG
GGCCAGCCGTAGAGGTGACCCAGGCCACAAGCTGCAGACAGAAAGCGGCACAGGCCCAGGGGAGAGAATG
CTGGTCAGAGAAAGCAAAGGGCGAATTCGTTTAAACCTGCAGGACTAGCTAGTCCCTTTAGTGAGGGTTA
ATTCTGAGCTTGGCGTAATCATGGTCATAGCTGTTTCCTGTGTGAAATTGTTATCCGCTCACAATTCCAC
ACAACATACGAGCCGGAAGCATAAAGTGTAAAGCCTGGGGTGCCTAATGAGTGAGCTAACTCACATTAAT
TGCGTTGCGCTCACTGCCCGCTTTCCAGTCGGGAAACCTGTCGTGCCAGCTGCATTAATGAATCGGCCAA
CGCGCGGGGAGAGGCGGTTTGCGTATTGGGCGCTCTTCCGCTTCCTCGCTCACTGACTCGCTGCGCTCGG
TCGTTCGGCTGCGGCGAGCGGTATCAGCTCACTCAAAGGCGGTAATACGGTTATCCACAGAATCAGGGGA
TAACGCAGGAAAGAACATGTGAGCAAAAGGCCAGCAAAAGGCCAGGAACCGTAAAAAGGCCGCGTTGCTG
GCGTTTTTCCATAGGCTCCGCCCCCCTGACGAGCATCACAAAAATCGACGCTCAAGTCAGAGGTGGCGAA
ACCCGACAGGACTATAAAGATACCAGGCGTTTCCCCCTGGAAGCTCCCTCGTGCGCTCTCCTGTTCCGAC
CCTGCCGCTTACCGGATACCTGTCCGCCTTTCTCCCTTCGGGAAGCGTGGCGCTTTCTCATAGCTCACGC
TGTAGGTATCTCAGTTCGGTGTAGGTCGTTCGCTCCAAGCTGGGCTGTGTGCACGAACCCCCCGTTCAGC
CCGACCGCTGCGCCTTATCCGGTAACTATCGTCTTGAGTCCAACCCGGTAAGACACGACTTATCGCCACT
GGCAGCAGCCACTGGTAACAGGATTAGCAGAGCGAGGTATGTAGGCGGTGCTACAGAGTTCTTGAAGTGG
TGGCCTAACTACGGCTACACTAGAAGAACAGTATTTGGTATCTGCGCTCTGCTGAAGCCAGTTACCTTCG
GAAAAAGAGTTGGTAGCTCTTGATCCGGCAAACAAACCACCGCTGGTAGCGGTGGTTTTTTTGTTTGCAA
GCAGCAGATTACGCGCAGAAAAAAAGGATCTCAAGAAGATCCTTTGATCTTTTCTACGGGGTCTGACGCT
CAGTGGAACGAAAACTCACGTTAAGGGATTTTGGTCATGAGACAATAACCCTGATAAATGCTTCAATAAT
ATTGAAAAAGGAAGAGTATGAGTATTCAACATTTCCGTGTCGCCCTTATTCCCTTTTTTGCGGCATTTTG
CCTTCCTGTTTTTGCTCACCCAGAAACGCTGGTGAAAGTAAAAGATGCTGAAGATCAGTTGGGTGCACGA
GTGGGTTACATCGAACTGGATCTCAACAGCGGTAAGATCCTTGAGAGTTTTCGCCCCGAAGAACGTTTTC
CAATGATGAGCACTTTTAAAGTTCTGCTATGTGGCGCGGTATTATCCCGTATTGACGCCGGGCAAGAGCA
ACTCGGTCGCCGCATACACTATTCTCAGAATGACTTGGTTGAGTATTCACCAGTCACAGAAAAGCATCTT
ACGGATGGCATGACAGTAAGAGAATTATGCAGTGCTGCCATAACCATGAGTGATAACACTGCGGCCAACT
TACTTCTGACAACGATCGGAGGACCGAAGGAGCTAACCGCTTTTTTGCACAACATGGGGGATCATGTAAC
TCGCCTTGATCGTTGGGAACCGGAGCTGAATGAAGCCATACCAAACGACGAGCGTGACACCACGATGCCT
GTAGCAATGGCAACAACGTTGCGCAAACTATTAACTGGCGAACTACTTACTCTAGCTTCCCGGCAACAAT
TAATAGACTGGATGGAGGCGGATAAAGTTGCAGGACCACTTCTGCGCTCGGCCCTTCCGGCTGGCTGGTT
TATTGCTGATAAATCTGGAGCCGGTGAGCGTGGGTCTCGCGGTATCATTGCAGCACTGGGGCCAGATGGT
AAGCCCTCCCGTATCGTAGTTATCTACACGACGGGGAGTCAGGCAACTATGGATGAACGAAATAGACAGA
TCGCTGAGATAGGTGCCTCACTGATTAAGCATTGGTAACTGTCAGACCAAGTTTACTCATATATACTTTA
GATTGATTTAAAACTTCATTTTTAATTTAAAAGGATCTAGGTGAAGATCCTTTTTGATAATCTCATGAGC
GGATACATATTTGAATGTATTTAGAAAAATAAACAAATAGGGGTTCCGCGCACATTTCCCCGAAAAGTGC
CACCTGATGCGGTGTGAAATACCGCACAGATGCGTAAGGAGAAAATACCGCATCAGGAAATTGTAAGCGT
TAATAATTCAGAAGAACTCGTCAAGAAGGCGATAGAAGGCGATGCGCTGCGAATCGGGAGCGGCGATACC
GTAAAGCACGAGGAAGCGGTCAGCCCATTCGCCGCCAAGCTCTTCAGCAATATCACGGGTAGCCAACGCT
ATGTCCTGATAGCGGTCCGCCACACCCAGCCGGCCACAGTCGATGAATCCAGAAAAGCGGCCATTTTCCA
CCATGATATTCGGCAAGCAGGCATCGCCATGCATGGGTCACGACGAGATCCTCGCCGTCGGGCATGCTCG
CCTTGAGCCTGGCGAACAGTTCGGCTGGCGCGAGCCCCTGATGCTCTTCGTCCAGATCATCCTGATCGAC
AAGACCGGCTTCCATCCGAGTACGTGCTCGCTCGATGCGATGTTTCGCTTGGTGGTCGAATGGGCAGGTA
GCCGGATCAAGCGTATGCAGCCGCCGCATTGCATCAGCCATGATGGATACTTTCTCGGCAGGAGCAAGGT
GAGATGACAGGAGATCCTGCCCCGGCACTTCGCCCAATAGCAGCCAGTCCCTTCCCGCTTCAGTGACAAC
GTCGAGCACAGCTGCGCAAGGAACGCCCGTCGTGGCCAGCCACGATAGCCGCGCTGCCTCGTCTTGCAGT
TCATTCAGGGCACCGGACAGGTCGGTCTTGACAAAAAGAACCGGGCGCCCCTGCGCTGACAGCCGGAACA
CGGCGGCATCAGAGCAGCCGATTGTCTGTTGTGCCCAGTCATAGCCGAATAGCCTCTCCACCCAAGCGGC
CGGAGAACCTGCGTGCAATCCATCTTGTTCAATCATGCGAAACGATCCTCATCCTGTCTCTTGATCAGAG
CTTGATCCCCTGCGCCATCAGATCCTTGGCGGCAAGAAAGCCATCCAGTTTACTTTGCAGGGCTTCCCAA
CCTTACCAGAGGGCGCCCCAGCTGGCAATTCCGGTTCGCTTGCTGTCCATAAAACCGCCCAGTCTAGCTA
TCGCCATGTAAGCCCACTGCAAGCTACCTGCTTTCTCTTTGCGCTTGCGTTTTCCCTTGTCCAGATAGCC
CAGTAGCTGACATTCATCCGGGGTCAGCACCGTTTCTGCGGACTGGCTTTCTACGTGAAAAGGATCTAGG
TGAAGATCCTTTTTGATAATCTCATGCCTGACATTTATATTCCCCAGAACATCAGGTTAATGGCGTTTTT
GATGTCATTTTCGCGGTGGCTGAGATCAGCCACTTCTTCCCCGATAACGGAGACCGGCACACTGGCCATA
TCGGTGGTCATCATGCGCCAGCTTTCATCCCCGATATGCACCACCGGGTAAAGTTCACGGGAGACTTTAT
CTGACAGCAGACGTGCACTGGCCAGGGGGATCACCATCCGTCGCCCCGGCGTGTCAATAATATCACTCTG
TACATCCACAAACAGACGATAACGGCTCTCTCTTTTATAGGTGTAAACCTTAAACTGCCGTACGTATAGG
CTGCGCAACTGTTGGGAAGGGCGATCGGTGCGGGCCTCTTCGCTATTACGCCAGCTGGCGAAAGGGGGAT
GTGCTGCAAGGCGATTAAGTTGGGTAACGCCAGGGTTTTCCCAGTCACGACGTTGTAAAACGACGGCCAG
TGAATTGTAATACGACTCACTATAGGGCGAATTGAATTTAGCGGCCGCGAATTCGCCCTTAGAGCAGAGC
CAGGAACCCCTGTAGGGAAGGGGCAGGAGAGCCAGGGGCATGAGATGGTGGACGAGGAAGGGGGACAGGG
AAGCCTGAGCGCCTCTCCTGGGCTTGCCAAGGACTCAAACCCAGAAGCCCAGAGCAGGGCCTTAGGGAAG
CGGGACCCTGCTCTGGGCGGAGGAATATGTCCCAGATAGCACTGGGGACTCTTTAAGGAAAGAAGGATGG
AGAAAGAGAAAGGGAGTAGAGGCGGCCACGACCTGGTGAACACCTAGGACGCACCATTCTCACAAAGGGA
GTTTTCCACACGGACACCCCCCTCCTCACCACAGCCCTGCCAGGACGGGGCTGGCTACTGGCCTTATCTC
ACAGGTAAAACTGACGCACGGAGGAACAATATAAATTGGGGACTAGAAAGGTGAAGAGCCAAAGTTAGAA
CTCAGGACCAACTTATTCTGATTTTGTTTTTCCAAACTGCTTCTCCTCTTGGGAAGTGTAAGGAAGCTGC
AGCACCAGGATCAGTGAAACGCACCAGACAGCCGCGTCAGAGCAGCTCAGGTTCTGGGAGAGGGTAGCGC
AGGGTGGCCACTGAGAACCGGGCAGGTCACGCATCCCCCCCTTCCCTCCCACCCCCTGCCAAGCTCTCCC
TCCCAGGATCCTCTCTGGCTCCATCGTAAGCAAACCTTAGAGGTTCTGGCAAGGAGAGAGATGGCTCCAG
GAAATGGGGGTGTGTCACCAGATAAGGAATCTGCCTAACAGGAGGTGGGGGTTAGACCCAATATCAGGAG
ACTAGGAAGGAGGAGGCCTAAGGATGGGGCTTTTCTGTCACCAATCCTGTCCCTAGTAAAGCTTAGTACT
GTCGATCCGCTGGCACGACAGGTTTCCCGACTGGAAAGCGGGCAGTGAGCGCAACGCAATTAATGTGAGT
TAGCTCACTCATTAGGCACCCCAGGCTTTACACTTTATGCTTCCGGCTCGTATGTTGTGTGGAATTGTGA
GCGGATAACAATTTCACACAGGAAACAGCTATGACCATGATTACGCCAAGCTTGGGCTGCAGGTCGAGGG
ATCTCCATAAGAGAAGAGGGACAGCTATGACTGGGAGTAGTCAGGAGAGGAGGAAAAATCTGGCTAGTAA
AACATGTAAGGAAAATTTTAGGGATGTTAAAGAAAAAAATAACACAAAACAAAATATAAAAAAAATCTAA
CCTCAAGTCAAGGCTTTTCTATGGAATAAGGAATGGACAGCAGGGGGCTGTTTCATATACTGATGACCTC
TTTATAGCCAACCTTTGTTCATGGCAGCCAGCATATGGGCATATGTTGCCAAACTCTAAACCAAATACTC
ATTCTGATGTTTTAAATGATTTGCCCTCCCATATGTCCTTCCGAGTGAGAGACACAAAAAATTCCAACAC
ACTATTGCAATGAAAATAAATTTCCTTTATTAGCCAGAAGTCAGATGCTCAAGGGGCTTCATGATGTCCC
CATAATTTTTGGCAGAGGGAAAAAGATCTCAGTGGTATTTGTGAGCCAGGGCATTGGCCACACCAGCCAC
CACCTTCTGATAGGCAGCCTGCACCTGAGGAGTGAATTCACGCGCCTTACCCGGGGAGCATGTCAAGGTC
AAAATCGTCAAGAGCGTCAGCAGGCAGCATATCAAGGTCAAAGTCGTCAAGGGCATCGGCTGGGAGCATG
TCTAAGTCAAAATCGTCAAGGGCGTCGGTCGGCCCGCCGCTTTCGCACTTTAGCTGTTTCTCCAGGCCAC
ATATGATTAGTTCCAGGCCGAAAAGGAAGGCAGGTTCGGCTCCCTGCCGGTCGAACAGCTCAATTGCTTG
TTTCAGAAGTGGGGGCATAGAATCGGTGGTAGGTGTCTCTCTTTCCTCTTTTGCTACTTGATGCTCCTGT
TCCTCCAATACGCAGCCCAGTGTAAAGTGGCCCACGGCGGACAGAGCGTACAGTGCGTTCTCCAGGGAGA
AGCCTTGCTGACACAGGAACGCGAGCTGATTTTCCAGGGTTTCGTACTGTTTCTCTGTTGGGCGGGTGCC
GAGATGCACTTTAGCCCCGTCGCGATGTGAGAGGAGAGCACAGCGGTATGACTTGGCGTTGTTCCGCAGA
AAGTCTTGCCATGACTCGCCTTCCAGGGGGCAGGAGTGGGTATGATGCCTGTCCAGCATCTCGATTGGCA
GGGCATCGAGCAGGGCCCGCTTGTTCTTCACGTGCCAGTACAGGGTAGGCTGCTCAACTCCCAGCTTTTG
AGCGAGTTTCCTTGTCGTCAGGCCTTCGATACCGACTCCATTGAGTAATTCCAGAGCAGAGTTTATGACT
TTGCTCTTGTCCAGTCTAGACATGGTGCTCGACGAATTCTTTGCCAAAATGATGAGACAGCACAATAACC
AGCACGTTGCCCAGGAGCTGTAGGAAAAAGAAGAAGGCATGAACATGGTTAGCAGAGGCTCTAGAGCCGC
CGGTCACACGCCAGAAGCCGAACCCCGCCCTGCCCCGTCCCCCCCGAAGGCAGCCGTCCCCCTGCGGCAG
CCCCGAGGCTGGAGATGGAGAAGGGGACGGCGGCGCGGCGACGCACGAAGGCCCTCCCCGCCCATTTCCT
TCCTGCCGGCGCCGCACCGCTTCGCCCGCGCCCGCTAGAGGGGGTGCGGCGGCGCCTCCCAGATTTCGGC
TCCGCCAGATTTGGGACAAAGGAAGTCCCTGCGCCCTCTCGCACGATTACCATAAAAGGCAATGGCTGCG
GCTCGCCGCGCCTCGACAGCCGCCGGCGCTCCGGGGCCGCCGCGCCCCTCCCCCGAGCCCTCCCCGGCCC
GAGGCGGCCCCGCCCCGCCCGGCACCCCCACCTGCCGCCACCCCCCGCCCGGCACGGCGAGCCCCGCGCC
ACGCCCCGCACGGAGCCCCGCACCCGAAGCCGGGCCGTGCTCAGCAACTCGGGGAGGGGGGTGCAGGGGG
GGGTTACAGCCCGACCGCCGCGCCCACACCCCCTGCTCACCCCCCCACGCACACACCCCGCACGCAGCCT
TTGTTCCCCTCGCAGCCCCCCCGCACCGCGGGGCACCGCCCCCGGCCGCGCTCCCCTCGCGCACACGCGG
AGCGCACAAAGCCCCGCGCCGCGCCCGCAGCGCTCACAGCCGCCGGGCAGCGCGGGCCGCACGCGGCGCT
CCCCACGCACACACACACGCACGCACCCCCCGAGCCGCTCCCCCCCGCACAAAGGGCCCTCCCGGAGCCC
TTTAAGGCTTTCACGCAGCCACAGAAAAGAAACGAGCCGTCATTAAACCAAGCGCTAATTACAGCCCGGA
GGAGAAGGGCCGTCCCGCCCGCTCACCTGTGGGAGTAACGCGGTCAGTCAGAGCCGGGGCGGGCGGCGCG
AGGCGGCGCGGAGCGGGGCACGGGGCGAAGGCAACGCAGCGACTCCCGCCCGCCGCGCGCTTCGCTTTTT
ATAGGGCCGCCGCCGCCGCCGCCTCGCCATAAAAGGAAACTTTCGGAGCGCGCCGCTCTGATTGGCTGCC
GCCGCACCTCTCCGCCTCGCCCCGCCCCGCCCCTCGCCCCGCCCCGCCCCGCCTGGCGCGCGCCCCCCCC
CCCCCCGCCCCCATCGCTGCACAAAATAATTAAAAAATAAATAAATACAAAATTGGGGGTGGGGAGGGGG
GGGAGATGGGGAGAGTGAAGCAGAACGTGGGGCTCACCTCGACCCATGGTAATAGCGATGACTAATACGT
AGATGTACTGCCAAGTAGGAAAGTCCCATAAGGTCATGTACTGGGCATAATGCCAGGCGGGCCATTTACC
GTCATTGACGTCAATAGGGGGCGTACTTGGCATATGATACACTTGATGTACTGCCAAGTGGGCAGTTTAC
CGTAAATAGTCCACCCATTGACGTCAATGGAAAGTCCCTATTGGCGTTACTATGGGAACATACGTCATTA
TTGACGTCAATGGGCGGGGGTCGTTGGGCGGTCAGCCAGGCGGGCCATTTACCGTAAGTTATGTAACGCG
GAACTCCATATATGGGCTATGAACTAATGACCCCGTAATTGATTACTA
